>Addgene plasmid #104518 | LI C-D Dest | addgene full sequence | sequence record 201157 | Addgene NGS Result
GTAAAACGACGGCCAGTGAATTCGAGCTCGGTACCTCGCGAATGCATCTAGATATCGGATCCCTTGAAGA
CTGTACGGGTCTCACACCACAAGTTTGTACAAAAAAGCTGAACGAGAAACGTAAAATGATATAAATATCA
ATATATTAAATTAGATTTTGCATAAAAAACAGACTACATAATACTGTAAAACACAACATATCCAGTCACT
ATGGCGGCCCCTCGAGGGGCCGCATTAGGCACCCCAGGCTTTACACTTTATGCTTCCGGCTCGTATAATG
TGTGGATTTTGAGTTAGGATCCGTCGAGATTTTCAGGAGCTAAGGAAGCTAAAATGGAGAAAAAAATCAC
TGGATATACCACCGTTGATATATCCCAATGGCATCGTAAAGAACATTTTGAGGCATTTCAGTCAGTTGCT
CAATGTACCTATAACCAGACCGTTCAGCTGGATATTACGGCCTTTTTAAAGACCGTAAAGAAAAATAAGC
ACAAGTTTTATCCGGCCTTTATTCACATTCTTGCCCGCCTGATGAATGCTCATCCGGAATTCCGTATGGC
AATGAAAGACGGTGAGCTGGTGATATGGGATAGTGTTCACCCTTGTTACACCGTTTTCCATGAGCAAACT
GAAACGTTTTCATCGCTCTGGAGTGAATACCACGACGATTTCCGGCAGTTTCTACACATATATTCGCAAG
ATGTGGCGTGTTACGGTGAAAACCTGGCCTATTTCCCTAAAGGGTTTATTGAGAATATGTTTTTCGTCTC
AGCCAATCCCTGGGTGAGTTTCACCAGTTTTGATTTAAACGTGGCCAATATGGACAACTTCTTCGCCCCC
GTTTTCACCATGGGCAAATATTATACGCAAGGCGACAAGGTGCTGATGCCGCTGGCGATTCAGGTTCATC
ATGCCGTTTGTGATGGCTTCCATGTCGGCAGAATGCTTAATGAATTACAACAGTACTGCGATGAGTGGCA
GGGCGGGGCGTAAAGATCTGGATCCGGCTTACTAAAAGCCAGATAACAGTATGCGTATTTGCGCGCTGAT
TTTTGCGGTATAAGAATATATACTGATATGTATACCCGAAGTATGTCAAAAAGAGGTATGCTATGAAGCA
GCGTATTACAGTGACAGTTGACAGCGACAGCTATCAGTTGCTCAAGGCATATATGATGTCAATATCTCCG
GTCTGGTAAGCACAACCATGCAGAATGAAGCCCGTCGTCTGCGTGCCGAACGCTGGAAAGCGGAAAATCA
GGAAGGGATGGCTGAGGTCGCCCGGTTTATTGAAATGAACGGCTCTTTTGCTGACGAGAACAGGGGCTGG
TGAAATGCAGTTTAAGGTTTACACCTATAAAAGAGAGAGCCGTTATCGTCTGTTTGTGGATGTACAGAGT
GATATTATTGACACGCCCGGGCGACGGATGGTGATCCCCCTGGCCAGTGCACGTCTGCTGTCAGATAAAG
TCTCCCGTGAACTTTACCCGGTGGTGCATATCGGGGATGAAAGCTGGCGCATGATGACCACCGATATGGC
CAGTGTGCCGGTGTCCGTTATCGGGGAAGAAGTGGCTGATCTCAGCCACCGCGAAAATGACATCAAAAAC
GCCATTAACCTGATGTTCTGGGGAATATAAATGTCAGGCTCCCTTATACACAGCCAGTCTGCAGGTCGAC
CATAGTGACTGGATATGTTGTGTTTTACAGTATTATGTAGTCTGTTTTTTATGCAAAATCTAATTTAATA
TATTGATATTTATATCATTTTACGTTTCTCGTTCAGCTTTCTTGTACAAAGTGGTGAAGGTGAGACCTCT
GACGTCTTCTTGGGCCCGTCGACTGCAGAGGCCTGCATGCAAGCTTGGCGTAATCATGGTCATAGCTGTT
TCCTGTGTGAAATTGTTATCCGCTCACAATTCCACACAACATACGAGCCGGAAGCATAAAGTGTAAAGCC
TGGGGTGCCTAATGAGTGAGCTAACTCACATTAATTGCGTTGCGCTCACTGCCCGCTTTCCAGTCGGGAA
ACCTGTCGTGCCAGCTGCATTAATGAATCGGCCAACGCGCGGGGAGAGGCGGTTTGCGTATTGGGCGCTC
TTCCGCTTCCTCGCTCACTGACTCGCTGCGCTCGGTCGTTCGGCTGCGGCGAGCGGTATCAGCTCACTCA
AAGGCGGTAATACGGTTATCCACAGAATCAGGGGATAACGCAGGAAAGAACATGTGAGCAAAAGGCCAGC
AAAAGGCCAGGAACCGTAAAAAGGCCGCGTTGCTGGCGTTTTTCCATAGGCTCCGCCCCCCTGACGAGCA
TCACAAAAATCGACGCTCAAGTCAGAGGTGGCGAAACCCGACAGGACTATAAAGATACCAGGCGTTTCCC
CCTGGAAGCTCCCTCGTGCGCTCTCCTGTTCCGACCCTGCCGCTTACCGGATACCTGTCCGCCTTTCTCC
CTTCGGGAAGCGTGGCGCTTTCTCATAGCTCACGCTGTAGGTATCTCAGTTCGGTGTAGGTCGTTCGCTC
CAAGCTGGGCTGTGTGCACGAACCCCCCGTTCAGCCCGACCGCTGCGCCTTATCCGGTAACTATCGTCTT
GAGTCCAACCCGGTAAGACACGACTTATCGCCACTGGCAGCAGCCACTGGTAACAGGATTAGCAGAGCGA
GGTATGTAGGCGGTGCTACAGAGTTCTTGAAGTGGTGGCCTAACTACGGCTACACTAGAAGAACAGTATT
TGGTATCTGCGCTCTGCTGAAGCCAGTTACCTTCGGAAAAAGAGTTGGTAGCTCTTGATCCGGCAAACAA
ACCACCGCTGGTAGCGGTGGTTTTTTTGTTTGCAAGCAGCAGATTACGCGCAGAAAAAAAGGATCTCAAG
AAGATCCTTTGATCTTTTCTACGGGGTCTGACGCTCAGTGGAACGAAAACTCACGTTAAGGGATTTTGGT
CATGAGGCGCACACCGTGGAAACGGATGAAGGCACGAACCCAGTTGACATAAGCCTGTTCGGTTCGTAAA
CTGTAATGCAAGTAGCGTATGCGCTCACGCAACTGGTCCAGAACCTTGACCGAACGCAGCGGTGGTAACG
GCGCAGTGGCGGTTTTCATGGCTTGTTATGACTGTTTTTTTGTACAGTCTATGCCTCGGGCATCCAAGCA
GCAAGCGCGTTACGCCGTGGGTCGATGTTTGATGTTATGGAGCAGCAACGATGTTACGCAGCAGCAACGA
TGTTACGCAGCAGGGCAGTCGCCCTAAAACAAAGTTAGGTGGCTCAAGTATGGGCATCATTCGCACATGT
AGGCTCGGCCCTGACCAAGTCAAATCCATGCGGGCTGCTCTTGATCTTTTCGGTCGTGAGTTCGGCGACG
TAGCCACCTACTCCCAACATCAGCCGGACTCCGATTACCTCGGGAACTTGCTCCGTAGTAAGACATTCAT
CGCGCTTGCTGCCTTCGACCAAGAAGCGGTTGTTGGCGCTCTCGCGGCTTACGTTCTGCCCAAGTTTGAG
CAGCCGCGTAGTGAGATCTATATCTATGATCTCGCAGTCTCCGGAGAGCACCGGAGGCAGGGCATTGCCA
CCGCGCTCATCAATCTCCTCAAGCATGAGGCCAACGCGCTTGGTGCTTATGTGATCTACGTGCAAGCAGA
TTACGGTGACGATCCCGCAGTGGCTCTCTATACAAAGTTGGGCATACGGGAAGAAGTGATGCACTTTGAT
ATCGACCCAAGTACCGCCACCTAACAATTCGTTCAAGCCGAGATCGGCTTCCCGGCCGCGGAGTTGTTCG
GTAAATTGTCACAACGCCGCTCATGACATTAACCTATAAAAATAGGCGTATCACGAGGCCCTTTTGTCTC
GCGCGTTTCGGTGATGACGGTGAAAACCTCTGACACATGCAGCTCCCGGAGAAGGTCACAGCTTGTCTGT
AAGCGGATGCCGGGAGCAGACAAGCCCGTCAGGGCGCGTCAGCGGGTGTTGGCGGGTGTCGGGGCTGGCT
TAACTATGCGGCATCAGAGCAGATTGTACTGAGAGTGCACCATATGCGGTGTGAAATACCGCACAGATGC
GTAAGGAGAAAATACCGCATCAGGCGCCATTCGCCATTCAGGCTGCGCAACTGTTGGGAAGGGCGATCGG
TGCGGGCCTCTTCGCTATTACGCCAGCTGGCGAAAGGGGGATGTGCTGCAAGGCGATTAAGTTGGGTAAC
GCCAGGGTTTTCCCAGTCACGACGTT
Features (pLannotate 1.2.2; 17 found; start..end, strand, type, name):
     89..213     +  protein_bind   attR1: mutant version of attR; recombination site for the Gateway® LR reaction LR Clonase™
    250..280     +  promoter       lac UV5 promoter: E. coli lac promoter with an "up" mutation
    304..333     +  promoter       cat promoter (fragment): promoter of the E. coli cat gene encoding chloramphenicol acetyltransferase
    334..993     +  CDS            CmR: chloramphenicol acetyltransferase; cat; confers resistance to chloramphenicol
   1172..1330    +  CDS            ccdA (fragment): CCDA_ECO57 - Also known as H, letA. Experimental evidence at protein level: Swiss-Prot protein existence level 1. Antitoxin component of a type II toxin-antitoxin (TA) system which inhibits the post-segregational killing (PSK) of plasmid-free cells, also referred to as a plasmid addiction system. Binds to and blocks the activity of CcdB; will also remove bound CcdB protein from the CcdB-GyrA complex by forming a CcdA-CcdB complex, a process termed rejuvenation. Functions as a transcriptional corepressor for the ccdAB operon, repression also requires CcdB (By similarity). From Escherichia coli
   1335..1637    +  CDS            ccdB: CCDB_ECOLI - Also known as G, letB, letD. Experimental evidence at protein level: Swiss-Prot protein existence level 1. Toxic component of a type II toxin-antitoxin (TA) system, functioning in plasmid maintainence. Responsible for the post- segregational killing (PSK) of plasmid-free cells, also referred to as a plasmid addiction system. Half-life of over 2 hours. Cell killing by CcdB is accompanied by filamentation, defects in chromosome and plasmid segregation, defects in cell division, formation of anucleate cells, decreased DNA synthesis and plasmid loss. Interferes with the activity of DN
   1681..1805    -  protein_bind   attR2: mutant version of attR; recombination site for the Gateway® LR reaction LR Clonase™
   1903..1919    -  protein_bind   lac operator: The lac repressor binds to the lac operator to inhibit transcription in E. coli. This inhibition can be relieved by adding lactose or isopropyl-β-D-thiogalactopyranoside (IPTG). lac repressor encoded by lacI
   1927..1957    -  promoter       lac promoter: promoter for the E. coli lac operon
   1972..1993    -  protein_bind   CAP binding site: CAP binding activates transcription in the presence of cAMP. E. coli catabolite activator protein
   2006..2098    -  CDS            lacI (fragment): lac repressor; lacI; The lac repressor binds to the lac operator to inhibit transcription in E. coli. This inhibition can be relieved by adding lactose or isopropyl-β-D-thiogalactopyranoside (IPTG).
   2281..2869    -  rep_origin     ori: high-copy-number ColE1/pMB1/pBR322/pUC origin of replication
   2984..3012    +  promoter       Pc promoter: intI1 (promoter lies within the coding sequence); class 1 integron promoter
   3201..3734    +  CDS            GmR: gentamycin acetyltransferase; aacC1; confers resistance to gentamycin
   3848..3883    +  CDS            rop (fragment): Rop protein, which maintains plasmids at low copy number; rop
   3985..4084    +  misc_feature   bom (fragment): basis of mobility region from pBR322
   4090..21      -  CDS            lacZα (fragment) (across the origin): LacZα fragment of β-galactosidase; lacZ fragment
