[The description below was written by a language model from this plasmid's Addgene catalogue record and pLannotate feature annotations shown in this document.]
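Description:
LI C-D Dest is a level I (LI) module from a Golden Gate-based modular cloning toolbox, built on a pUC57-derived, high-copy E. coli cloning backbone. It replicates from a ColE1/pUC-type origin, and the backbone is selected through a gentamicin acetyltransferase gene (aacC1) preceded by a class 1 integron Pc promoter. Remnants of the pUC lac region (lac promoter, operator, CAP site, and lacZα and lacI fragments) flank the insertion site, and short rop and bom fragments are also annotated. The sequenced plasmid is about 4.2 kb, consistent with the stated backbone and insert sizes.

The payload is a roughly 1.7 kb Gateway destination cassette that was inserted via BsaI sites that were destroyed during cloning. It consists of attR1 and attR2 recombination sites bracketing a chloramphenicol acetyltransferase gene with its own promoter, a ccdA fragment, and the ccdB toxin gene. Because CcdB poisons DNA gyrase in ordinary E. coli strains, the plasmid has to be maintained in a ccdB-tolerant host, with chloramphenicol selecting for retention of the cassette alongside gentamicin for the backbone. In an LR reaction, an attL-flanked fragment from an entry clone replaces the CmR-ccdB segment, and loss of ccdB provides counter-selection against unrecombined plasmid.

The "C-D" designation presumably marks the position the module occupies in the ordered assembly of LI parts, though the record does not define it. The module lets a Gateway acceptor site be built into higher-order Golden Gate assemblies. The associated toolbox was developed for generating knockout strains and multi-cassette complementation constructs in the Ralstonia solanacearum species complex.
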