Addgene plasmid #104518: LI C-D Dest
Purpose: LI Gateway cassette
Depositing lab: Thomas Lahaye. Depositing organization: Eberhard Karls Universitaet Tuebingen. Publication: A modular toolbox for Golden-Gate-based plasmid assembly streamlines generation of Ralstonia solanacearum species complex knockout strains and multi-cassette complementation constructs. Wu D, Schandry N, Lahaye T. Mol Plant Pathol. 2017 Oct 27. doi: 10.1111/mpp.12632. PubMed 29077245.
Backbone
  Vector backbone: pUC57
  Backbone manufacturer: Parniske lab
  Backbone size w/o insert (bp): 2458
  Vector type: Cloning vector
Growth in bacteria
  Bacterial resistance: Chloramphenicol and Gentamicin, 25 & 10 μg/mL
  Growth temperature: 37°C
  Growth strain: ccdB Survival
  Copy number: High Copy
Gene/Insert
  Gene/Insert name: Gateway cassette
  Insert size (bp): 1718
  Cloning method: Restriction Enzyme; 5′ cloning site BsaI (destroyed during cloning); 3′ cloning site BsaI (destroyed during cloning)
  Sequencing primers: 5′ GGGTTTTCCCAGTCACGACGT; 3′ GAGCGGATAACAATTTCACACAGG
Terms and licenses: Academic/Nonprofit Terms; Industry Terms: Not Available to Industry
How to cite: LI C-D Dest was a gift from Thomas Lahaye (Addgene plasmid # 104518 ; http://n2t.net/addgene:104518 ; RRID:Addgene_104518)
