>Addgene plasmid #104518 | LI C-D Dest | depositor partial sequence | sequence record 198155 | Gateway cassette
ACAAGTTTGTACAAAAAAGCTGAACGAGAAACGTAAAATGATATAAATATCAATATATTAAATTAGATTT
TGCATAAAAAACAGACTACATAATACTGTAAAACACAACATATCCAGTCACTATGGCGGCCCCTCGAGGG
GCCGCATTAGGCACCCCAGGCTTTACACTTTATGCTTCCGGCTCGTATAATGTGTGGATTTTGAGTTAGG
ATCCGTCGAGATTTTCAGGAGCTAAGGAAGCTAAAATGGAGAAAAAAATCACTGGATATACCACCGTTGA
TATATCCCAATGGCATCGTAAAGAACATTTTGAGGCATTTCAGTCAGTTGCTCAATGTACCTATAACCAG
ACCGTTCAGCTGGATATTACGGCCTTTTTAAAGACCGTAAAGAAAAATAAGCACAAGTTTTATCCGGCCT
TTATTCACATTCTTGCCCGCCTGATGAATGCTCATCCGGAATTCCGTATGGCAATGAAAGACGGTGAGCT
GGTGATATGGGATAGTGTTCACCCTTGTTACACCGTTTTCCATGAGCAAACTGAAACGTTTTCATCGCTC
TGGAGTGAATACCACGACGATTTCCGGCAGTTTCTACACATATATTCGCAAGATGTGGCGTGTTACGGTG
AAAACCTGGCCTATTTCCCTAAAGGGTTTATTGAGAATATGTTTTTCGTCTCAGCCAATCCCTGGGTGAG
TTTCACCAGTTTTGATTTAAACGTGGCCAATATGGACAACTTCTTCGCCCCCGTTTTCACCATGGGCAAA
TATTATACGCAAGGCGACAAGGTGCTGATGCCGCTGGCGATTCAGGTTCATCATGCCGTTTGTGATGGCT
TCCATGTCGGCAGAATGCTTAATGAATTACAACAGTACTGCGATGAGTGGCAGGGCGGGGCGTAAAGATC
TGGATCCGGCTTACTAAAAGCCAGATAACAGTATGCGTATTTGCGCGCTGATTTTTGCGGTATAAGAATA
TATACTGATATGTATACCCGAAGTATGTCAAAAAGAGGTATGCTATGAAGCAGCGTATTACAGTGACAGT
TGACAGCGACAGCTATCAGTTGCTCAAGGCATATATGATGTCAATATCTCCGGTCTGGTAAGCACAACCA
TGCAGAATGAAGCCCGTCGTCTGCGTGCCGAACGCTGGAAAGCGGAAAATCAGGAAGGGATGGCTGAGGT
CGCCCGGTTTATTGAAATGAACGGCTCTTTTGCTGACGAGAACAGGGGCTGGTGAAATGCAGTTTAAGGT
TTACACCTATAAAAGAGAGAGCCGTTATCGTCTGTTTGTGGATGTACAGAGTGATATTATTGACACGCCC
GGGCGACGGATGGTGATCCCCCTGGCCAGTGCACGTCTGCTGTCAGATAAAGTCTCCCGTGAACTTTACC
CGGTGGTGCATATCGGGGATGAAAGCTGGCGCATGATGACCACCGATATGGCCAGTGTGCCGGTGTCCGT
TATCGGGGAAGAAGTGGCTGATCTCAGCCACCGCGAAAATGACATCAAAAACGCCATTAACCTGATGTTC
TGGGGAATATAAATGTCAGGCTCCCTTATACACAGCCAGTCTGCAGGTCGACCATAGTGACTGGATATGT
TGTGTTTTACAGTATTATGTAGTCTGTTTTTTATGCAAAATCTAATTTAATATATTGATATTTATATCAT
TTTACGTTTCTCGTTCAGCTTTCTTGTACAAAGTGGTG
